>Addgene plasmid #232987 | pAG415Gal_DBDHA | addgene full sequence | sequence record 465965 | Addgene NGS Result
ACGAAAGGGCCTCGTGATACGCCTATTTTTATAGGTTAATGTCATGATAATAATGGTTTCTTAGGACGGA
TCGCTTGCCTGTAACTTACACGCGCCTCGTATCTTTTAATGATGGAATAATTTGGGAATTTACTCTGTGT
TTATTTATTTTTATGTTTTGTATTTGGATTTTAGAAAGTAAATAAAGAAGGTAGAAGAGTTACGGAATGA
AGAAAAAAAAATAAACAAAGGTTTAAAAAATTTCAACAAAAAGCGTACTTTACATATATATTTATTAGAC
AAGAAAAGCAGATTAAATAGATATACATTCGATTAACGATAAGTAAAATGTAAAATCACAGGATTTTCGT
GTGTGGTCTTCTACACAGACAAGATGAAACAATTCGGCATTAATACCTGAGAGCAGGAAGAGCAAGATAA
AAGGTAGTATTTGTTGGCGATCCCCCTAGAGTCTTTTACATCTTCGGAAAACAAAAACTATTTTTTCTTT
AATTTCTTTTTTTACTTTCTATTTTTAATTTATATATTTATATTAAAAAATTTAAATTATAATTATTTTT
ATAGCACGTGATGAAAAGGACCCAGGTGGCACTTTTCGGGGAAATGTGCGCGGAACCCCTATTTGTTTAT
TTTTCTAAATACATTCAAATATGTATCCGCTCATGAGACAATAACCCTGATAAATGCTTCAATAATATTG
AAAAAGGAAGAGTATGAGTATTCAACATTTCCGTGTCGCCCTTATTCCCTTTTTTGCGGCATTTTGCCTT
CCTGTTTTTGCTCACCCAGAAACGCTGGTGAAAGTAAAAGATGCTGAAGATCAGTTGGGTGCACGAGTGG
GTTACATCGAACTGGATCTCAACAGCGGTAAGATCCTTGAGAGTTTTCGCCCCGAAGAACGTTTTCCAAT
GATGAGCACTTTTAAAGTTCTGCTATGTGGCGCGGTATTATCCCGTATTGACGCCGGGCAAGAGCAACTC
GGTCGCCGCATACACTATTCTCAGAATGACTTGGTTGAGTACTCACCAGTCACAGAAAAGCATCTTACGG
ATGGCATGACAGTAAGAGAATTATGCAGTGCTGCCATAACCATGAGTGATAACACTGCGGCCAACTTACT
TCTGACAACGATCGGAGGACCGAAGGAGCTAACCGCTTTTTTGCACAACATGGGGGATCATGTAACTCGC
CTTGATCGTTGGGAACCGGAGCTGAATGAAGCCATACCAAACGACGAGCGTGACACCACGATGCCTGTAG
CAATGGCAACAACGTTGCGCAAACTATTAACTGGCGAACTACTTACTCTAGCTTCCCGGCAACAATTAAT
AGACTGGATGGAGGCGGATAAAGTTGCAGGACCACTTCTGCGCTCGGCCCTTCCGGCTGGCTGGTTTATT
GCTGATAAATCTGGAGCCGGTGAGCGTGGGTCTCGCGGTATCATTGCAGCACTGGGGCCAGATGGTAAGC
CCTCCCGTATCGTAGTTATCTACACGACGGGGAGTCAGGCAACTATGGATGAACGAAATAGACAGATCGC
TGAGATAGGTGCCTCACTGATTAAGCATTGGTAACTGTCAGACCAAGTTTACTCATATATACTTTAGATT
GATTTAAAACTTCATTTTTAATTTAAAAGGATCTAGGTGAAGATCCTTTTTGATAATCTCATGACCAAAA
TCCCTTAACGTGAGTTTTCGTTCCACTGAGCGTCAGACCCCGTAGAAAAGATCAAAGGATCTTCTTGAGA
TCCTTTTTTTCTGCGCGTAATCTGCTGCTTGCAAACAAAAAAACCACCGCTACCAGCGGTGGTTTGTTTG
CCGGATCAAGAGCTACCAACTCTTTTTCCGAAGGTAACTGGCTTCAGCAGAGCGCAGATACCAAATACTG
TTCTTCTAGTGTAGCCGTAGTTAGGCCACCACTTCAAGAACTCTGTAGCACCGCCTACATACCTCGCTCT
GCTAATCCTGTTACCAGTGGCTGCTGCCAGTGGCGATAAGTCGTGTCTTACCGGGTTGGACTCAAGACGA
TAGTTACCGGATAAGGCGCAGCGGTCGGGCTGAACGGGGGGTTCGTGCACACAGCCCAGCTTGGAGCGAA
CGACCTACACCGAACTGAGATACCTACAGCGTGAGCTATGAGAAAGCGCCACGCTTCCCGAAGGGAGAAA
GGCGGACAGGTATCCGGTAAGCGGCAGGGTCGGAACAGGAGAGCGCACGAGGGAGCTTCCAGGGGGAAAC
GCCTGGTATCTTTATAGTCCTGTCGGGTTTCGCCACCTCTGACTTGAGCGTCGATTTTTGTGATGCTCGT
CAGGGGGGCGGAGCCTATGGAAAAACGCCAGCAACGCGGCCTTTTTACGGTTCCTGGCCTTTTGCTGGCC
TTTTGCTCACATGTTCTTTCCTGCGTTATCCCCTGATTCTGTGGATAACCGTATTACCGCCTTTGAGTGA
GCTGATACCGCTCGCCGCAGCCGAACGACCGAGCGCAGCGAGTCAGTGAGCGAGGAAGCGGAAGAGCGCC
CAATACGCAAACCGCCTCTCCCCGCGCGTTGGCCGATTCATTAATGCAGCTGGCACGACAGGTTTCCCGA
CTGGAAAGCGGGCAGTGAGCGCAACGCAATTAATGTGAGTTAGCTCACTCATTAGGCACCCCAGGCTTTA
CACTTTATGCTTCCGGCTCGTATGTTGTGTGGAATTGTGAGCGGATAACAATTTCACACAGGAAACAGCT
ATGACCATGATTACGCCAAGCGCGCAATTAACCCTCACTAAAGGGAACAAAAGCTGGAGCTCTAGTACGG
ATTAGAAGCCGCCGAGCGGGTGACAGCCCTCCGAAGGAAGACTCTCCTCCGTGCGTCCTCGTCTTCACCG
GTCGCGTTCCTGAAACGCAGATGTGCCTCGCGCCGCACTGCTCCGAACAATAAAGATTCTACAATACTAG
CTTTTATGGTTATGAAGAGGAAAAATTGGCAGTAACCTGGCCCCACAAACCTTCAAATGAACGAATCAAA
TTAACAACCATAGGATGATAATGCGATTAGTTTTTTAGCCTTATTTCTGGGGTAATTAATCAGCGAAGCG
ATGATTTTTGATCTATTAACAGATATATAAATGCAAAAACTGCATAACCACTTTAACTAATACTTTCAAC
ATTTTCGGTTTGTATTACTTCTTATTCAAATGTAATAAAAGTATCAACAAAAAATTGTTAATATACCTCT
ATACTTTAACGTCAAGGAGAAAAAACCCCGGATTCTAGAACTAGTGGATCCCCCATCACAAGTTTGTACA
AAAAAGCAGGCTTCGAGAACCTGTATTTTCAGGGTCATATGTCTCCGGAATCCAGTGATCCTGCTGCTCT
AAAACGTGCTAGAAACACTGAAGCCGCCAGGCGTTCTCGTGCGAGAAAGTTGCAAAGAATGAAACAACTT
GAAGACAAGGTTGAAGAATTGCTTTCGAAAAATTATCACTTGGAAAATGAGGTTGCCAGATTAAAGAAAT
TAGTTGGCGAACGCACCGGTGGTGGATCCGGTGGTTACCCATACGATGTTCCTGACTATGCGGGCTATCC
CTATGACGTCCCGGACTATGCAGGATCCTATCCGTATGACGTTCCAGATTACGCTGCTCAGTAAGACCCA
GCTTTCTTGTACAAAGTGGTGATGGGCTGCAGGAATTCGATATCAAGCTCGAGTCATGTAATTAGTTATG
TCACGCTTACATTCACGCCCTCCCCCCACATCCGCTCTAACCGAAAAGGAAGGAGTTAGACAACCTGAAG
TCTAGGTCCCTATTTATTTTTTTATAGTTATGTTAGTATTAAGAACGTTATTTATATTTCAAATTTTTCT
TTTTTTTCTGTACAGACGCGTGTACGCATGTAACATTATACTGAAAACCTTGCTTGAGAAGGTTTTGGGA
CGCTCGAAGGCTTTAATTTGCGGCCGGTACCCAATTCGCCCTATAGTGAGTCGTATTACGCGCGCTCACT
GGCCGTCGTTTTACAACGTCGTGACTGGGAAAACCCTGGCGTTACCCAACTTAATCGCCTTGCAGCACAT
CCCCCTTTCGCCAGCTGGCGTAATAGCGAAGAGGCCCGCACCGATCGCCCTTCCCAACAGTTGCGCAGCC
TGAATGGCGAATGG
[124 nt withheld, positions 4145-4268]
C
[91 nt withheld, positions 4270-4360]
A
[49 nt withheld, positions 4362-4410]
CCTTTGACGTTGGAGTCCACGTTCTTT
[37 nt withheld, positions 4438-4474]
ACCCTATCTCGGTCTATTCTTTTGATTTATAAGGGATTTTGCCGATTTCGGCCTATTGGTTAAAAAATGA
GCTGATTTAACAAAAATTTAACGCGAATTTTAACAAAATATTAACGCTTACAATTTCCTGATGCGGTATT
TTCTCCTTACGCATCTGTGCGGTATTTCACACCGCATATCGACCGGTCGAGGAGAACTTCTAGTATATCT
ACATACCTAATATTATTGCCTTATTAAAAATGGAATCCCAACAATTACATCAAAATCCACATTCTCTTCA
AAATCAATTGTCCTGTACTTCCTTGTTCATGTGTGTTCAAAAACGTTATATTTATAGGATAATTATACTC
TATTTCTCAACAAGTAATTGGTTGTTTGGCCGAGCGGTCTAAGGCGCCTGATTCAAGAAATATCTTGACC
GCAGTTAACTGTGGGAATACTCAGGTATCGTAAGATGCAAGAGTTCGAATCTCTTAGCAACCATTATTTT
TTTCCTCAACATAACGAGAACACACAGGGGCGCTATCGCACAGAATCAAATTCGATGACTGGAAATTTTT
TGTTAATTTCAGAGGTCGCCTGACGCATATACCTTTTTCAACTGAAAAATTGGGAGAAAAAGGAAAGGTG
AGAGCGCCGGAACCGGCTTTTCATATAGAATAGAGAAGCGTTCATGACTAAATGCTTGCATCACAATACT
TGAAGTTGACAATATTATTTAAGGACCTATTGTTTTTTCCAATAGGTGGTTAGCAATCGTCTTACTTTCT
AACTTTTCTTACCTTTTACATTTCAGCAATATATATATATATATTTCAAGGATATACCATTCTAATGTCT
GCCCCTAAGAAGATCGTCGTTTTGCCAGGTGACCACGTTGGTCAAGAAATCACAGCCGAAGCCATTAAGG
TTCTTAAAGCTATTTCTGATGTTCGTTCCAATGTCAAGTTCGATTTCGAAAATCATTTAATTGGTGGTGC
TGCTATCGATGCTACAGGTGTTCCACTTCCAGATGAGGCGCTGGAAGCCTCCAAGAAGGCTGATGCCGTT
TTGTTAGGTGCTGTGGGTGGTCCTAAATGGGGTACCGGTAGTGTTAGACCTGAACAAGGTTTACTAAAAA
TCCGTAAAGAACTTCAATTGTACGCCAACTTAAGACCATGTAACTTTGCATCCGACTCTCTTTTAGACTT
ATCTCCAATCAAGCCACAATTTGCTAAAGGTACTGACTTCGTTGTTGTCAGAGAATTAGTGGGAGGTATT
TACTTTGGTAAGAGAAAGGAAGACGATGGTGATGGTGTCGCTTGGGATAGTGAACAATACACCGTTCCAG
AAGTGCAAAGAATCACAAGAATGGCCGCTTTCATGGCCCTACAACATGAGCCACCATTGCCTATTTGGTC
CTTGGATAAAGCTAATGTTTTGGCCTCTTCAAGATTATGGAGAAAAACTGTGGAGGAAACCATCAAGAAC
GAATTCCCTACATTGAAGGTTCAACATCAATTGATTGATTCTGCCGCCATGATCCTAGTTAAGAACCCAA
CCCACCTAAATGGTATTATAATCACCAGCAACATGTTTGGTGATATCATCTCCGATGAAGCCTCCGTTAT
CCCAGGTTCCTTGGGTTTGTTGCCATCTGCGTCCTTGGCCTCTTTGCCAGACAAGAACACCGCATTTGGT
TTGTACGAACCATGCCACGGTTCTGCTCCAGATTTGCCAAAGAATAAGGTCAACCCTATCGCCACTATCT
TGTCTGCTGCAATGATGTTGAAATTGTCATTGAACTTGCCTGAAGAAGGTAAGGCCATTGAAGATGCAGT
TAAAAAGGTTTTGGATGCAGGTATCAGAACTGGTGATTTAGGTGGTTCCAACAGTACCACCGAAGTCGGT
GATGCTGTCGCCGAAGAAGTTAAGAAAATCCTTGCTTAAAAAGATTCTCTTTTTTTATGATATTTGTACA
TAAACTTTATAAATGAAATTCATAATAGAAACGACACGAAATTACAAAATGGAATATGTTCATAGGGTAG
ACGAAACTATATACGCAATCTACATACATTTATCAAGAAGGAGAAAAAGGAGGATGTAAAGGAATACAGG
TAAGCAAATTGATACTAATGGCTCAACGTGATAAGGAAAAAGAATTGCACTTTAACATTAATATTGACAA
GGAGGAGGGCACCACACAAAAAGTTAGGTGTAACAGAAAATCATGAAACTATGATTCCTAATTTATATAT
TGGAGGATTTTCTCTAAAAAAAAAAAAATACAACAAATAAAAAACACTCAATGACCTGACCATTTGATGG
AGTTTAAGTCAATACCTTCTTGAACCATTTCCCATAATGGTGAAAGTTCCCTCAAGAATTTTACTCTGTC
AGAAACGGCCTTAACGACGTAGTCGATATGGTGCACTCTCAGTACAATCTGCTCTGATGCCGCATAGTTA
AGCCAGCCCCGACACCCGCCAACACCCGCTGACGCGCCCTGACGGGCTTGTCTGCTCCCGGCATCCGCTT
ACAGACAAGCTGTGACCGTCTCCGGGAGCTGCATGTGTCAGAGGTTTTCACCGTCATCACCGAAACGCGC
GAG
Features (pLannotate 1.2.2; 28 found; start..end, strand, type, name):
     69..572     -  misc_feature   CEN/ARS: S. cerevisiae CEN6 centromere fused to an autonomously replicating sequence
    609..713     +  promoter       AmpR promoter: bla
    714..1574    +  CDS            AmpR: β-lactamase; bla; confers resistance to ampicillin, carbenicillin, and related antibiotics
   1745..2333    +  rep_origin     ori: high-copy-number ColE1/pMB1/pBR322/pUC origin of replication
   2516..2608    +  CDS            lacI (fragment): lac repressor; lacI; The lac repressor binds to the lac operator to inhibit transcription in E. coli. This inhibition can be relieved by adding lactose or isopropyl-β-D-thiogalactopyranoside (IPTG).
   2621..2642    +  protein_bind   CAP binding site: CAP binding activates transcription in the presence of cAMP. E. coli catabolite activator protein
   2657..2687    +  promoter       lac promoter: promoter for the E. coli lac operon
   2695..2711    +  protein_bind   lac operator: The lac repressor binds to the lac operator to inhibit transcription in E. coli. This inhibition can be relieved by adding lactose or isopropyl-β-D-thiogalactopyranoside (IPTG). lac repressor encoded by lacI
   2756..2774    +  promoter       T3 promoter: promoter for bacteriophage T3 RNA polymerase
   2798..3239    +  promoter       GAL1 promoter: S. cerevisiae GAL1; inducible promoter, regulated by Gal4
   3254..3274    +  misc_feature   MCS (fragment): pBluescript multiple cloning site
   3278..3302    +  protein_bind   attB1: mutant version of attB; recombination site for the Gateway® BP reaction BP Clonase™
   3308..3324    +  CDS            TEV site (fragment): tobacco etch virus (TEV) protease recognition and cleavage site
   3335..3514    +  CDS            GCN4 (fragment): GCN4_YEAST - Also known as AAS101 From Saccharomyces cerevisiae (strain ATCC 204508 / S288c) (Baker's yeast).
   3536..3625    +  CDS            3xHA: three tandem HA epitope tags
   3636..3660    -  protein_bind   attB2: mutant version of attB; recombination site for the Gateway® BP reaction BP Clonase™
   3664..3689    +  misc_feature   MCS (fragment): pBluescript multiple cloning site
   3694..3941    +  terminator     CYC1 terminator: S. cerevisiae CYC1; transcription terminator for CYC1
   3960..3978    -  promoter       T7 promoter: promoter for bacteriophage T7 RNA polymerase
   3986..4141    +  CDS            lacZα (fragment): LacZα fragment of β-galactosidase; lacZ fragment
   4145..4573    +  rep_origin     f1 ori (sequence partly withheld): f1 bacteriophage origin of replication; arrow indicates direction of (+) strand synthesis
   4601..4653    -  misc_feature   bom (fragment): basis of mobility region from pBR322
   4684..4761    +  CDS            YO192_YEAST (fragment): Experimental evidence at protein level: Swiss-Prot protein existence level 1. From Saccharomyces cerevisiae (strain ATCC 204508 / S288c) (Baker's yeast).
   4901..5308    +  promoter       LEU2 promoter: S. cerevisiae LEU2
   5309..6403    +  CDS            LEU2: 3-isopropylmalate dehydrogenase, required for leucine biosynthesis; S. cerevisiae LEU2; yeast auxotrophic marker
   6765..6881    -  CDS            NFS1 (fragment): NFS1_YEAST - Also known as SPL1 From Saccharomyces cerevisiae (strain ATCC 204508 / S288c) (Baker's yeast).
   6880..6930    -  misc_feature   bom (fragment): basis of mobility region from pBR322
   7032..7067    -  CDS            rop (fragment): Rop protein, which maintains plasmids at low copy number; rop
