[The description below was written by a language model from this plasmid's Addgene catalogue record and pLannotate feature annotations shown in this document.]
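Description:
pAG415Gal_DBDHA is a yeast expression plasmid built on the pAG415Gal-ccdB Gateway destination backbone. It is an E. coli–S. cerevisiae shuttle vector of about 7.1 kb. In bacteria it replicates from a high-copy ColE1/pUC-type origin and is selected with ampicillin through the bla gene. An f1 origin is also present. In yeast it is maintained as a centromeric plasmid through a CEN6/ARS element, which typically keeps copy number low and stable. Selection there relies on the LEU2 auxotrophic marker, expressed from its own promoter, in leucine-deficient hosts.

The expression cassette places a fragment of S. cerevisiae GCN4 under the GAL1 promoter, with the CYC1 terminator downstream. The record labels this fragment the DBD, meaning the DNA-binding domain of the transcription factor. The annotated GCN4 segment is short, about 180 nt, which fits an isolated domain rather than the full-length protein. The open reading frame was introduced by Gateway recombination, so it is flanked by attB1 and attB2 sites in place of the ccdB counterselection cassette of the parent vector. A TEV protease recognition site sits at the N terminus of the insert, and a 3xHA epitope tag follows at the C terminus for immunodetection or immunoprecipitation. Because GAL1 is regulated by Gal4, expression is switched on by galactose.

T3 and T7 promoters flank the cassette, and the lac promoter/operator, lacZα and MCS fragments are remnants of the pBluescript-derived backbone. The stated purpose is galactose-induced expression of the HA-tagged Gcn4 DNA-binding domain in yeast. The associated study examines the roles of condensates and soluble complexes in transcription factor function.
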