Addgene plasmid #232987: pAG415Gal_DBDHA
Purpose: Galactose iduced expression of Gcn4 DBDAHA in yeast
Depositing lab: Aseem Ansari & Tanja Mittag. Depositing organization: St. Jude Children's Research Hospital. Publication: Reconciling competing models on the roles of condensates and soluble complexes in transcription factor function. Bremer A, Lang WH, Kempen RP, Sweta K, Taylor AB, Borgia MB, Ansari AZ, Mittag T. bioRxiv [Preprint]. 2024 Nov 22:2024.11.21.624739. doi: 10.1101/2024.11.21.624739. PubMed 39605529.
Backbone
  Vector backbone: pAG415Gal-ccdB
  Backbone manufacturer: Susan Lindquist (Addgene #14145)
  Vector type: Yeast Expression
  Selectable markers: LEU2
Growth in bacteria
  Bacterial resistance: Ampicillin, 100 μg/mL
  Growth temperature: 37°C
  Growth strain: DH5alpha
  Copy number: High Copy
Gene/Insert
  Gene/Insert name: DBD
  Species: S. cerevisiae (budding yeast)
  Promoter: Gal1
  Tag / fusion protein: TEV cleavage site (N terminal on insert); 3xHA (C terminal on insert)
  Cloning method: Gateway Cloning
Terms and licenses: Academic/Nonprofit Terms; Industry Terms: Not Available to Industry
Depositor comments: Please visit https://doi.org/10.1101/2024.11.21.624739 for bioRxiv preprint.
How to cite: pAG415Gal_DBDHA was a gift from Aseem Ansari & Tanja Mittag (Addgene plasmid # 232987 ; http://n2t.net/addgene:232987 ; RRID:Addgene_232987)
